Addgene plasmid #10750: 800 pSG5L HA PTEN wt
Depositing lab: William Sellers. Publication: Regulation of G1 progression by the PTEN tumor suppressor protein is linked to inhibition of the phosphatidylinositol 3-kinase/Akt pathway. Ramaswamy S, Nakamura N, Vazquez F, Batt DB, Perera S, Roberts TM, Sellers WR. Proc Natl Acad Sci U S A. 1999 Mar 2. 96(5):2110-5. 10.1073/pnas.96.5.2110 PubMed 10051603.
Backbone
  Vector backbone: pSG5L-HA
  Backbone size w/o insert (bp): 4100
  Vector type: Mammalian Expression
Growth in bacteria
  Bacterial resistance: Ampicillin, 100 μg/mL
  Growth temperature: 37°C
  Growth strain: DH5alpha
  Copy number: High Copy
Gene/Insert
  Gene/Insert name: PTEN
  Species: H. sapiens (human)
  Insert size (bp): 1200
  Entrez Gene: PTEN (a.k.a. 10q23del, BZS, CWS1, DEC, GLM2, MHAM, MMAC1, PTEN1, PTENbeta, PTENgama, TEP1)
  Tag / fusion protein: HA (N terminal on backbone)
  Cloning method: Restriction Enzyme; 5′ cloning site BamHI (not destroyed); 3′ cloning site EcoRI (not destroyed)
  Sequencing primers: 5′ T7; 3′ SV40pA-R
Terms and licenses: Academic/Nonprofit Terms; Industry Terms: Not Available to Industry
How to cite: 800 pSG5L HA PTEN wt was a gift from William Sellers (Addgene plasmid # 10750 ; http://n2t.net/addgene:10750 ; RRID:Addgene_10750)
