[The description below was written by a language model from this plasmid's Addgene catalogue record and pLannotate feature annotations shown in this document.]
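Description:
800 pSG5L HA PTEN wt is a mammalian expression plasmid carrying wild-type human PTEN, the tumor suppressor phosphatase that antagonizes PI3K/Akt signaling, in the pSG5L-HA backbone. The full sequenced plasmid is about 5.4 kb, consistent with a roughly 4.1 kb backbone plus a roughly 1.2 kb insert. It is propagated in E. coli as a high-copy plasmid through a ColE1/pUC-type origin and selected with ampicillin via the β-lactamase gene and its own promoter. The backbone also contains an f1 phage origin, which permits single-stranded DNA production. Remnants of rop, the pBR322 bom region and lacZα are present only as fragments and are not expected to be functional.

The expression cassette is driven by the SV40 enhancer and early promoter, followed by a rabbit β-globin intron that promotes splicing and typically improves transcript expression in mammalian cells. A T7 promoter lies just upstream of the coding region, providing a sequencing primer site and the option of in vitro transcription. The PTEN open reading frame was cloned between BamHI and EcoRI sites, both retained, and is followed by an SV40 polyadenylation signal. According to the catalogue entry, an HA epitope supplied by the backbone is fused to the N terminus of PTEN. The tag is not annotated separately in the feature table, though there is unannotated sequence between the T7 promoter and the PTEN coding sequence where it would sit. There is no mammalian selection marker among the annotated features, so the construct suits transient transfection. The associated work concerns PTEN regulation of G1 cell-cycle progression through inhibition of the PI3K/Akt pathway, and the HA tag allows detection or immunoprecipitation of the expressed protein.
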