Features (pLannotate 1.2.2; 12 found; start..end, strand, type, name):
      1..36      +  CDS            rop (fragment): Rop protein, which maintains plasmids at low copy number; rop
    138..237     +  misc_feature   bom (fragment): basis of mobility region from pBR322
    265..693     -  rep_origin     f1 ori (sequence partly withheld): f1 bacteriophage origin of replication; arrow indicates direction of (+) strand synthesis
    697..854     -  CDS            lacZα (fragment): LacZα fragment of β-galactosidase; lacZ fragment
    864..1213    +  promoter       SV40 promoter: SV40 enhancer and early promoter
   1244..1816    +  intron         β-globin intron: intron from rabbit β-globin gene
   1871..1889    +  promoter       T7 promoter: promoter for bacteriophage T7 RNA polymerase
   1962..3170    +  CDS            PTEN: PTEN_HUMAN - Also known as MMAC1, TEP1. Experimental evidence at protein level: Swiss-Prot protein existence level 1. [Isoform alpha]: Functional kinase, like isoform 1 it antagonizes the PI3K-AKT/PKB signaling pathway. Plays a role in mitochondrial energetic metabolism by promoting COX activity and ATP production, via collaboration with isoform 1 in increasing protein levels of PINK1. From Homo sapiens (Human).
   3223..3344    +  polyA_signal   SV40 poly(A) signal: SV40 polyadenylation signal
   3549..4137    -  rep_origin     ori: high-copy-number ColE1/pMB1/pBR322/pUC origin of replication
   4308..5168    -  CDS            AmpR: β-lactamase; bla; confers resistance to ampicillin, carbenicillin, and related antibiotics
   5169..5273    -  promoter       AmpR promoter: bla
>Addgene plasmid #10750 | 800 pSG5L HA PTEN wt | addgene full sequence | sequence record 162851 | Addgene next-generation full plasmid sequencing result
CTCGCGCGTTTCGGTGATGACGGTGAAAACCTCTGACACATGCAGCTCCCGGAGACGGTCACAGCTTGTC
TGTAAGCGGATGCCGGGAGCAGACAAGCCCGTCAGGGCGCGTCAGCGGGTGTTGGCGGGTGTCGGGGCTG
GCTTAACTATGCGGCATCAGAGCAGATTGTACTGAGAGTGCACCATATGCGGTGTGAAATACCGCACAGA
TGCGTAAGGAGAAAATACCGCATCAGGAAATTGTAAGCGTTAATATTTTGTTAAAATTCGCGTTAAATTT
TTGTTAAATCAGCTCATTTTTTAACCAATAGGCCGAAATCGGCAAAATCCCTTATAAATCAAAAGAATAG
ACCGAGATAGGGT
[37 nt withheld, positions 364-400]
AAAGAACGTGGACTCCAACGTCAAAGG
[49 nt withheld, positions 428-476]
T
[91 nt withheld, positions 478-568]
G
[124 nt withheld, positions 570-693]
CCATTCGCCATTCAGGCTGCGCAACTGTTGGGAAGGGCGATCGGTGCGGGCCTCTTCGCTATTACGCCAG
CTGGCGAAAGGGGGATGTGCTGCAAGGCGATTAAGTTGGGTAACGCCAGGGTTTTCCCAGTCACGACGTT
GTAAAACGACGGCCAGTGAATTGTCGACTTCTGAGGCGGAAAGAACCAGCTGTGGAATGTGTGTCAGTTA
GGGTGTGGAAAGTCCCCAGGCTCCCCAGCAGGCAGAAGTATGCAAAGCATGCATCTCAATTAGTCAGCAA
GGAAAGTCCCCAGGCTCCCCAGCAGGCAGAAGTATGCAAAGCATGCATCTCAATTAGTCAGCAACCATAG
TCCCGCCCCTAACTCCGCCCATCCCGCCCCTAACTCCGCCCAGTTCCGCCCATTCTCCGCCCCATGGCTG
ACTAATTTTTTTTATTTATGCAGAGGCCGAGGCCGCCTCGGCCTCTGAGCTATTCCAGAAGTAGTGAAGA
GGCTTTTTTGGAGGCCTAGGCTTTTGCAAAAAGCTCCGGATCGATCCTGAGAACTTCAGGGTGAGTTTGG
GGACCCTTGATTGTTCTTTCTTTTTCGCTATTGTAAAATTCATGTTATATGGAGGGGGCAAAGTTTTCAG
GGTGTTGTTTAGAATGGGAAGATGTCCCTTGTATCACCATGGACCCTCATGATAATTTTGTTTCTTTCAC
TTTCTACTCTGTTGACAACCATTGTCTCCTCTTATTTTCTTTTCATTTTCTGTAACTTTTTCGTTAAACT
TTAGCTTGCATTTGTAACGAATTTTTAAATTCACTTTTGTTTATTTGTCAGATTGTAAGTACTTTCTCTA
ATCACTTTTTTTTCAAGGCAATCAGGGTATATTATATTGTACTTCAGCACAGTTTTAGAGAACAATTGTT
ATAATTAAATGATAAGGTAGAATATTTCTGCATATAAATTCTGGCTGGCGTGGAAATATTCTTATTGGTA
GAAACAACTACATCCTGGTCATCATCCTGCCTTTCTCTTTATGGTTACAATGATATACACTGTTTGAGAT
GAGGATAAAATACTCTGAGTCCAAACCGGGCCCCTCTGCTAACCATGTTCATGCCTTCTTCTTTTTCCTA
CAGCTCCTGGGCAACGTGCTGGTTATTGTGCTGTCTCATCATTTTGGCAAAGAATTGTAATACGACTCAC
TATAGGGCGAATTGTCGACCCGGGAAGCTTACCATGGCCTACCCCTACGACGTGCCCGACTACGCCTCCC
TCGGATCCATGACAGCCATCATCAAAGAGATCGTTAGCAGAAACAAAAGGAGATATCAAGAGGATGGATT
CGACTTAGACTTGACCTATATTTATCCAAACATTATTGCTATGGGATTTCCTGCAGAAAGACTTGAAGGC
GTATACAGGAACAATATTGATGATGTAGTAAGGTTTTTGGATTCAAAGCATAAAAACCATTACAAGATAT
ACAATCTTTGTGCTGAAAGACATTATGACACCGCCAAATTTAATTGCAGAGTTGCACAATATCCTTTTGA
AGACCATAACCCACCACAGCTAGAACTTATCAAACCCTTTTGTGAAGATCTTGACCAATGGCTAAGTGAA
GATGACAATCATGTTGCAGCAATTCACTGTAAAGCTGGAAAGGGACGAACTGGTGTAATGATATGTGCAT
ATTTATTACATCGGGGCAAATTTTTAAAGGCACAAGAGGCCCTAGATTTCTATGGGGAAGTAAGGACCAG
AGACAAAAAGGGAGTAACTATTCCCAGTCAGAGGCGCTATGTGTATTATTATAGCTACCTGTTAAAGAAT
CATCTGGATTATAGACCAGTGGCACTGTTGTTTCACAAGATGATGTTTGAAACTATTCCAATGTTCAGTG
GCGGAACTTGCAATCCTCAGTTTGTGGTCTGCCAGCTAAAGGTGAAGATATATTCCTCCAATTCAGGACC
CACACGACGGGAAGACAAGTTCATGTACTTTGAGTTCCCTCAGCCGTTACCTGTGTGTGGTGATATCAAA
GTAGAGTTCTTCCACAAACAGAACAAGATGCTAAAAAAGGACAAAATGTTTCACTTTTGGGTAAATACAT
TCTTCATACCAGGACCAGAGGAAACCTCAGAAAAAGTAGAAAATGGAAGTCTATGTGATCAAGAAATCGA
TAGCATTTGCAGTATAGAGCGTGCAGATAATGACAAGGAATATCTAGTACTTACTTTAACAAAAAATGAT
CTTGACAAAGCAAATAAAGACAAAGCCAACCGATACTTTTCTCCAAATTTTAAGGTGAAGCTGTACTTCA
CAAAAACAGTAGAGGAGCCGTCAAATCCAGAGGCTAGCAGTTCAACTTCTGTAACACCAGATGTTAGTGA
CAATGAACCTGATCATTATAGATATTCTGACACCACTGACTCTGATCCAGAGAATGAACCTTTTGATGAA
GATCAGCATACACAAATTACAAAAGTCTGAGAATTCCCCGATATCGCCTCGAGTCTAGATCCAGATCTTA
TTAAAGCAGAACTTGTTTATTGCAGCTTATAATGGTTACAAATAAAGCAATAGCATCACAAATTTCACAA
ATAAAGCATTTTTTTCACTGCATTCTAGTTGTGGTTTGTCCAAACTCATCAATGTATCTTATCATGTCTG
GTCGACTCTAGACTCTTCCGCTTCCTCGCTCACTGACTCGCTGCGCTCGGTCGTTCGGCTGCGGCGAGCG
GTATCAGCTCACTCAAAGGCGGTAATACGGTTATCCACAGAATCAGGGGATAACGCAGGAAAGAACATGT
GAGCAAAAGGCCAGCAAAAGGCCAGGAACCGTAAAAAGGCCGCGTTGCTGGCGTTTTTCCATAGGCTCCG
CCCCCCTGACGAGCATCACAAAAATCGACGCTCAAGTCAGAGGTGGCGAAACCCGACAGGACTATAAAGA
TACCAGGCGTTTCCCCCTGGAAGCTCCCTCGTGCGCTCTCCTGTTCCGACCCTGCCGCTTACCGGATACC
TGTCCGCCTTTCTCCCTTCGGGAAGCGTGGCGCTTTCTCATAGCTCACGCTGTAGGTATCTCAGTTCGGT
GTAGGTCGTTCGCTCCAAGCTGGGCTGTGTGCACGAACCCCCCGTTCAGCCCGACCGCTGCGCCTTATCC
GGTAACTATCGTCTTGAGTCCAACCCGGTAAGACACGACTTATCGCCACTGGCAGCAGCCACTGGTAACA
GGATTAGCAGAGCGAGGTATGTAGGCGGTGCTACAGAGTTCTTGAAGTGGTGGCCTAACTACGGCTACAC
TAGAAGAACAGTATTTGGTATCTGCGCTCTGCTGAAGCCAGTTACCTTCGGAAAAAGAGTTGGTAGCTCT
TGATCCGGCAAACAAACCACCGCTGGTAGCGGTGGTTTTTTTGTTTGCAAGCAGCAGATTACGCGCAGAA
AAAAAGGATCTCAAGAAGATCCTTTGATCTTTTCTACGGGGTCTGACGCTCAGTGGAACGAAAACTCACG
TTAAGGGATTTTGGTCATGAGATTATCAAAAAGGATCTTCACCTAGATCCTTTTAAATTAAAAATGAAGT
TTTAAATCAATCTAAAGTATATATGAGTAAACTTGGTCTGACAGTTACCAATGCTTAATCAGTGAGGCAC
CTATCTCAGCGATCTGTCTATTTCGTTCATCCATAGTTGCCTGACTCCCCGTCGTGTAGATAACTACGAT
ACGGGAGGGCTTACCATCTGGCCCCAGTGCTGCAATGATACCGCGAGACCCACGCTCACCGGCTCCAGAT
TTATCAGCAATAAACCAGCCAGCCGGAAGGGCCGAGCGCAGAAGTGGTCCTGCAACTTTATCCGCCTCCA
TCCAGTCTATTAATTGTTGCCGGGAAGCTAGAGTAAGTAGTTCGCCAGTTAATAGTTTGCGCAACGTTGT
TGCCATTGCTACAGGCATCGTGGTGTCACGCTCGTCGTTTGGTATGGCTTCATTCAGCTCCGGTTCCCAA
CGATCAAGGCGAGTTACATGATCCCCCATGTTGTGCAAAAAAGCGGTTAGCTCCTTCGGTCCTCCGATCG
TTGTCAGAAGTAAGTTGGCCGCAGTGTTATCACTCATGGTTATGGCAGCACTGCATAATTCTCTTACTGT
CATGCCATCCGTAAGATGCTTTTCTGTGACTGGTGAGTACTCAACCAAGTCATTCTGAGAATAGTGTATG
CGGCGACCGAGTTGCTCTTGCCCGGCGTCAATACGGGATAATACCGCGCCACATAGCAGAACTTTAAAAG
TGCTCATCATTGGAAAACGTTCTTCGGGGCGAAAACTCTCAAGGATCTTACCGCTGTTGAGATCCAGTTC
GATGTAACCCACTCGTGCACCCAACTGATCTTCAGCATCTTTTACTTTCACCAGCGTTTCTGGGTGAGCA
AAAACAGGAAGGCAAAATGCCGCAAAAAAGGGAATAAGGGCGACACGGAAATGTTGAATACTCATACTCT
TCCTTTTTCAATATTATTGAAGCATTTATCAGGGTTATTGTCTCATGAGCGGATACATATTTGAATGTAT
TTAGAAAAATAAACAAATAGGGGTTCCGCGCACATTTCCCCGAAAAGTGCCACCTGACGTCTAAGAAACC
ATTATTATCATGACATTAACCTATAAAAATAGGCGTATCACGAGGCCCTTTCGT
