>Addgene plasmid #10750 | 800 pSG5L HA PTEN wt | addgene partial sequence | sequence record 90009 | T7 5'-TAATACGACTCACTATAGGG-3'
TGGCCTACCCCTACGACGTGCCCGACTACGCCTCCCTCGGATCCATGACAGCCATCATCAAAGAGATCGT
TAGCAGAAACAAAAGGAGATATCAAGAGGATGGATTCGACTTAGACTTGACCTATATTTATCCAAACATT
ATTGCTATGGGATTTCCTGCAGAAAGACTTGAAGGCGTATACAGGAACAATATTGATGATGTAGTAAGGT
TTTTGGATTCAAAGCATAAAAACCATTACAAGATATACAATCTTTGTGCTGAAAGACATTATGACACCGC
CAAATTTAATTGCAGAGTTGCACAATATCCTTTTGAAGACCATAACCCACCACAGCTAGAACTTATCAAA
CCCTTTTGTGAAGATCTTGACCAATGGCTAAGTGAAGATGACAATCATGTTGCAGCAATTCACTGTAAAG
CTGGAAAGGGACGAACTGGTGTAATGATATGTGCATATTTATTACATCGGGGCAAATTTTTAAAGGCACA
AGAGGCCCTAGATTTCTATGGGGAAGTAAGGACCAGAGACAAAAAGGGAGTAACTATTCCCAGTCAGAGG
CGCTATGTGTATTATTATAGCTACCTGTTAAAGAATCATCTGGATTATAGACCAGTGGCACTGTTGTTTC
ACAAGATGATGTTTGAAACTATTCCAATGTTCAGTGGCGGAACTTGCAATCCTCAGTTTGTGGTCTGCCA
GCTAAAGGTGAAGATATATTCCTCCAATTCAGGACCCACACGACGGGAAGACAAGTTCATGTACTTTGAG
TTCCCTCAGCCGTTACCTGTGTGTGGTGATATCAAAGTAGAGTTCTTCCACAAACAGAACAAGATGCTAA
AAAAGGACAAAATGTTTCACTTTTGGGTAAATACATTCTTCATACCAGGACCAGAGGAAACCTCAGAAAA
AGTAGAAAATGGAAGTCTATGTGATCAAGAAATCGATAGCATTTGCAGTATAGAGCGTGCAGATAATGAC
