>Addgene plasmid #10750 | 800 pSG5L HA PTEN wt | addgene partial sequence | sequence record 91376 | SV40pA-R 5'-GAAATTTGTGATGCTATTGC-3'
AACAGTTCTGCTTTAATAAGATCTGGATCTAGACTCGAGGCGATATCGGGGAATTCTCAGACTTTTGTAA
TTTGTGTATGCTGATCTTCATCAAAAGGTTCATTCTCTGGATCAGAGTCAGTGGTGTCAGAATATCTATA
ATGATCAGGTTCATTGTCACTAACATCTGGTGTTACAGAAGTTGAACTGCTAGCCTCTGGATTTGACGGC
TCCTCTACTGTTTTTGTGAAGTACAGCTTCACCTTAAAATTTGGAGAAAAGTATCGGTTGGCTTTGTCTT
TATTTGCTTTGTCAAGATCATTTTTTGTTAAAGTAAGTACTAGATATTCCTTGTCATTATCTGCACGCTC
TATACTGCAAATGCTATCGATTTCTTGATCACATAGACTTCCATTTTCTACTTTTTCTGAGGTTTCCTCT
GGTCCTGGTATGAAGAATGTATTTACCCAAAAGTGAAACATTTTGTCCTTTTTTAGCATCTTGTTCTGTT
TGTGGAAGAACTCTACTTTGATATCACCACACACAGGTAACGGCTGAGGGAACTCAAAGTACATGAACTT
GTCTTCCCGTCGTGTGGGTCCTGAATTGGAGGAATATATCTTCACCTTTAGCTGGCAGACCACAAACTGA
GGATTGCAAGTTCCGCCACTGAACATTGGAATAGTTTCAAACATCATCTTGTGAAACAACAGTGCCACTG
GTCTATAATCCAGATGATTCTTTAACAGGTAGCTATAATAATACACATAGCGCCTCTGACTGGGAATAGT
TACTCCCTTTTTGTCTCTGGTCCTTACTTCCCCATAGAAATCTAGGGCCTCTTGTGCCTTTAAAAATTTG
CCCCGATGTAATAAATATGCACATATCATTACACCAGTTCGTCCCTTTCCAGCTTTACAGTGAATTGCTG
CAACATGATTGTCATCTTC
